Addgene plasmid #201421: Dcp1 H40A-EGFP
Purpose: Bacterial protein expression of Dcp1 H40A
Depositing lab: Michael Rosen. Depositing organization: University of Texas Southwestern Medical Center. Publication: Quantitative reconstitution of yeast RNA processing bodies. Currie SL, Xing W, Muhlrad D, Decker CJ, Parker R, Rosen MK. Proc Natl Acad Sci U S A. 2023 Apr 4;120(14):e2214064120. doi: 10.1073/pnas.2214064120. Epub 2023 Mar 27. PubMed 36972455.
Backbone
  Vector backbone: MTTH-EGFP
  Backbone size w/o insert (bp): 7400
  Vector type: Bacterial Expression
Growth in bacteria
  Bacterial resistance: Ampicillin, 100 μg/mL
  Growth temperature: 37°C
  Growth strain: DH5alpha
  Copy number: High Copy
Gene/Insert
  Gene/Insert name: Dcp1
  Species: S. cerevisiae (budding yeast)
  Insert size (bp): 693
  Mutation: H40A
  Entrez Gene: DCP1 (a.k.a. YOL149W, MRT2)
  Promoter: tac
  Tag / fusion protein: MBP, TEV (N terminal on backbone); EGFP, TEV, 6xHis (C terminal on backbone)
  Cloning method: Restriction Enzyme; 5′ cloning site NdeI (not destroyed); 3′ cloning site BamHI (not destroyed)
  Sequencing primers: 5′ GGTCGTCAGACTGTCGATGAAGCC; 3′ CAGGAAACAGCTATGACC
Resource information
  A portion of this plasmid was derived from a plasmid made by: gene insert was a gift from Roy Parker (University of Colorado Boulder)
Terms and licenses: Academic/Nonprofit Terms; Industry Terms: Not Available to Industry
How to cite: Dcp1 H40A-EGFP was a gift from Michael Rosen (Addgene plasmid # 201421 ; http://n2t.net/addgene:201421 ; RRID:Addgene_201421)
