[The description below was written by a language model from this plasmid's Addgene catalogue record and pLannotate feature annotations shown in this document.]
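Description:
Dcp1 H40A-EGFP is a bacterial expression plasmid for producing a fluorescently tagged point mutant of the Saccharomyces cerevisiae decapping-complex component Dcp1 in E. coli. It is built on the MTTH-EGFP backbone, whose features resemble a pMAL-type vector. The sequenced plasmid is about 8.2 kb. It carries a ColE1/pMB1-family origin along with rop and bom sequences, an M13 phage origin, and a β-lactamase gene for ampicillin selection. The catalogue lists it as high copy, although the annotated rop gene is normally associated with reduced copy number.

Expression is driven by the tac promoter with a downstream lac operator. The plasmid also carries lacI under the lacIq promoter, so transcription is repressed until it is induced with IPTG. The open reading frame encodes a cytosolic maltose-binding protein without a signal sequence, followed by a TEV protease site and then the 693 bp DCP1 coding sequence bearing the H40A substitution, which was cloned between NdeI and BamHI. Downstream come a green fluorescent protein, a second TEV site and a 6xHis tag. The fluorescent protein is recorded as EGFP, but the annotation software matched it to the closely related mEmerald. A lacZα remnant and the rrnB T1 and T2 terminators lie downstream of the fusion.

This arrangement allows MBP-aided solubility and sequential affinity purification through MBP and His. TEV cleavage at both sites can then remove the two purification tags, leaving Dcp1 H40A fused to the fluorescent protein. The associated publication concerns quantitative reconstitution of yeast RNA processing bodies, which suggests use of the purified labelled protein in in vitro assays. The record does not state the functional consequence of the H40A mutation.
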