Features (pLannotate 1.2.2; 24 found; start..end, strand, type, name):
     79..107     +  promoter       tac promoter: strong E. coli promoter; hybrid between the trp and lac UV5 promoters
    115..131     +  protein_bind   lac operator: The lac repressor binds to the lac operator to inhibit transcription in E. coli. This inhibition can be relieved by adding lactose or isopropyl-β-D-thiogalactopyranoside (IPTG). lac repressor encoded by lacI
    201..1301    +  CDS            MBP: maltose binding protein from E. coli; malE (mutated); This version of the gene does not encode a signal sequence, so MBP will remain in the cytosol.
   1374..1394    +  CDS            TEV site: tobacco etch virus (TEV) protease recognition and cleavage site
   1398..2090    +  CDS            DCP1: DCP1_YEAST - Experimental evidence at protein level: Swiss-Prot protein existence level 1. Component of the decapping complex necessary for the degradation of mRNAs, both in normal mRNA turnover and in nonsense- mediated mRNA decay. Removes the 7-methyl guanine cap structure from mRNA molecules, yielding a 5'-phosphorylated mRNA fragment and 7m-GDP. Decapping is the major pathway of mRNA degradation in yeast. It occurs through deadenylation, decapping and subsequent 5' to 3' exonucleolytic decay of the transcript body. DCP1 is activated by the DEAD-box helicase DHH1 and destabilizes the eIF-4F
   2118..2834    +  CDS            mEmerald: mEmerald is a basic (constitutively fluorescent) green fluorescent protein published in 1998, derived from Aequorea victoria. It is reported to be a very rapidly-maturing monomer with moderate acid sensitivity.
   2847..2867    +  CDS            TEV site: tobacco etch virus (TEV) protease recognition and cleavage site
   2868..2884    +  CDS            capTEV™ (fragment): composite tag for in vivo biotinylation, TEV protease cleavage, and 6xHis tagging
   2897..3051    +  CDS            lacZα (fragment): LacZα fragment of β-galactosidase; lacZ fragment
   3144..3259    +  ncRNA          5S rRNA: Accession: RF00001 - 5S ribosomal RNA
   3263..3349    +  terminator     rrnB T1 terminator: Escherichia coli rrnB; transcription terminator T1 from the E. coli rrnB gene
   3441..3468    +  terminator     rrnB T2 terminator: transcription terminator T2 from the E. coli rrnB gene
   3487..3578    +  promoter       AmpR promoter: bla
   3579..4439    +  CDS            AmpR: β-lactamase; bla; confers resistance to ampicillin, carbenicillin, and related antibiotics
   4481..4994    -  rep_origin     M13 ori (sequence partly withheld): M13 bacteriophage origin of replication; arrow indicates direction of (+) strand synthesis
   5105..5693    +  rep_origin     ori: high-copy-number ColE1/pMB1/pBR322/pUC origin of replication
   5879..5948    -  misc_feature   bom (fragment): basis of mobility region from pBR322
   5946..6044    -  misc_feature   bom (fragment): basis of mobility region from pBR322
   6146..6337    -  CDS            rop: Rop protein, which maintains plasmids at low copy number; rop
   6354..6734    +  CDS            YPB1_ECOLX: Protein predicted: Swiss-Prot protein existence level 4. From Escherichia coli.
   6833..6910    +  promoter       lacIq promoter: lacI (mutant); In the lacIq allele, a single base change in the promoter boosts expression of the lacI gene about 10-fold.
   6911..7993    +  CDS            lacI: lac repressor; lacI; The lac repressor binds to the lac operator to inhibit transcription in E. coli. This inhibition can be relieved by adding lactose or isopropyl-β-D-thiogalactopyranoside (IPTG).
   8006..8027    +  protein_bind   CAP binding site: CAP binding activates transcription in the presence of cAMP. E. coli catabolite activator protein
   8046..8063    +  promoter       tet promoter (fragment): E. coli promoter for tetracycline efflux protein gene
>Addgene plasmid #201421 | Dcp1 H40A-EGFP | addgene full sequence | sequence record 394521 | Addgene NGS Result
CAAGGCGCACTCCCGTTCTGGATAATGTTTTTTGCGCCGACATCATAACGGTTCTGGCAAATATTCTGAA
ATGAGCTGTTGACAATTAATCATCGGCTCGTATAATGTGTGGAATTGTGAGCGGATAACAATTTCACACA
GGAAACAGCCAGTCCGTTTAGGTGTTTTCACGAGCACTTCACCAACAAGGACCATAGATTATGAAAACTG
AAGAAGGTAAACTGGTAATCTGGATTAACGGCGATAAAGGCTATAACGGTCTCGCTGAAGTCGGTAAGAA
ATTCGAGAAAGATACCGGAATTAAAGTCACCGTTGAGCATCCGGATAAACTGGAAGAGAAATTCCCACAG
GTTGCGGCAACTGGCGATGGCCCTGACATTATCTTCTGGGCACACGACCGCTTTGGTGGCTACGCTCAAT
CTGGCCTGTTGGCTGAAATCACCCCGGACAAAGCGTTCCAGGACAAGCTGTATCCGTTTACCTGGGATGC
CGTACGTTACAACGGCAAGCTGATTGCTTACCCGATCGCTGTTGAAGCGTTATCGCTGATTTATAACAAA
GATCTGCTGCCGAACCCGCCAAAAACCTGGGAAGAGATCCCGGCGCTGGATAAAGAACTGAAAGCGAAAG
GTAAGAGCGCGCTGATGTTCAACCTGCAAGAACCGTACTTCACCTGGCCGCTGATTGCTGCTGACGGGGG
TTATGCGTTCAAGTATGAAAACGGCAAGTACGACATTAAAGACGTGGGCGTGGATAACGCTGGCGCGAAA
GCGGGTCTGACCTTCCTGGTTGACCTGATTAAAAACAAACACATGAATGCAGACACCGATTACTCCATCG
CAGAAGCTGCCTTTAATAAAGGCGAAACAGCGATGACCATCAACGGCCCGTGGGCATGGTCCAACATCGA
CACCAGCAAAGTGAATTATGGTGTAACGGTACTGCCGACCTTCAAGGGTCAACCATCCAAACCGTTCGTT
GGCGTGCTGAGCGCAGGTATTAACGCCGCCAGTCCGAACAAAGAGCTGGCAAAAGAGTTCCTCGAAAACT
ATCTGCTGACTGATGAAGGTCTGGAAGCGGTTAATAAAGACAAACCGCTGGGTGCCGTAGCGCTGAAGTC
TTACGAGGAAGAGTTGGCGAAAGATCCACGTATTGCCGCCACCATGGAAAACGCCCAGAAAGGTGAAATC
ATGCCGAACATCCCGCAGATGTCCGCTTTCTGGTATGCCGTGCGTACTGCGGTGATCAACGCCGCCAGCG
GTCGTCAGACTGTCGATGAAGCCCTGAAAGACGCGCAGACTAATTCGAGCTCGAACAACAACAACAATAA
CAATAACAACAACCTCGGGATCGAGGGAAGGATTTCAGAATTTGAAAACCTGTATTTTCAGGGCCATATG
ACCGGAGCAGCAACTGCAGCAGAAAACTCTGCCACACAGTTAGAATTCTATAGAAAAGCTTTGAATTTCA
ACGTTATTGGGAGATACGATCCAAAAATAAAGCAACTACTTTTTGCCACACCACATGCGTCACTGTATAA
ATGGGACTTCAAGAAGGACGAATGGAATAAACTAGAATATCAAGGTGTTTTGGCCATATATTTGAGAGAC
GTCTCGCAAAATACAAATCTTCTACCCGTCTCCCCACAAGAAGTAGACATTTTTGATTCACAAAATGGTA
GTAATAACATTCAAGTAAACAATGGTTCTGACAATAGCAACAGGAATAGCAGTGGAAATGGGAACTCTTA
TAAAAGTAATGATTCGCTAACATATAATTGCGGCAAAACTTTAAGTGGAAAGGACATATACAATTATGGA
TTGATCATATTAAACCGAATTAATCCTGACAATTTTTCTATGGGCATCGTTCCCAATAGTGTCGTAAATA
AAAGAAAAGTATTTAATGCAGAAGAGGATACACTTAACCCACTAGAGTGCATGGGGGTAGAGGTGAAAGA
TGAATTGGTCATTATTAAGAACTTGAAGCATGAGGTCTATGGTATATGGATTCATACAGTCAGTGATAGA
CAAAATATCTACGAACTAATAAAATATCTTCTGGAAAATGAGCCAAAAGATTCTTTTGCTGGATCCGGGT
CTGGTTCAGGAATGGCCATGGTGAGCAAGGGCGAGGAGCTGTTCACCGGGGTGGTGCCCATCCTGGTCGA
GCTGGACGGCGACGTAAACGGCCACAAGTTCAGCGTGTCCGGCGAGGGCGAGGGCGATGCCACCTACGGC
AAGCTGACCCTGAAGTTCATCTGCACCACCGGCAAGCTGCCCGTGCCCTGGCCCACCCTCGTGACCACCT
TGACCTACGGCGTGCAGTGCTTCGCCCGCTACCCCGACCACATGAAGCAGCACGACTTCTTCAAGTCCGC
CATGCCCGAAGGCTACGTCCAGGAGCGCACCATCTTCTTCAAGGACGACGGCAACTACAAGACCCGCGCC
GAGGTGAAGTTCGAGGGCGACACCCTGGTGAACCGCATCGAGCTGAAGGGCATCGACTTCAAGGAGGACG
GCAACATCCTGGGGCACAAGCTGGAGTACAACTACAACAGCCACAAGGTCTATATCACCGCCGACAAGCA
GAAGAACGGCATCAAGGTGAACTTCAAGACCCGCCACAACATCGAGGACGGCAGCGTGCAGCTCGCCGAC
CACTACCAGCAGAACACCCCCATCGGCGACGGCCCCGTGCTGCTGCCCGACAACCACTACCTGAGCACCC
AGTCCAAGCTGAGCAAAGACCCCAACGAGAAGCGCGATCACATGGTCCTGCTGGAGTTCGTGACCGCCGC
CGGGATCACTCTCGGCATGGACGAGCTGTACAAGGGAAGCGGCCGCGAAAACCTGTATTTTCAGGGCCAT
CATCATCATCATCACTGAAAGCTTGGCACTGGCCGTCGTTTTACGACGTCGTGACTGGGAAAACCCTGGC
GTTACCCAACTTAATCGCCTTGCAGCACATCCCCCTTTCGCCAGCTGGCGTAATAGCGAAGAGGCCCGCA
CCGATCGCTCTTCCCAACAGTTGCGCAGCCTGAATGGCGAATGGCAGCTTGGCTGTTTTGGCGGATGAGA
TAAGATTTTCAGCCTGATACAGATTAAATCAGAACGCAGAAGCGGTCTGATAAAACAGAATTTGCCTGGC
GGCAGTAGCGCGGTGGTCCCACCTGACCCCATGCCGAACTCAGAAGTGAAACGCCGTAGCGCCGATGGTA
GTGTGGGGTCTCCCCATGCGAGAGTAGGGAACTGCCAGGCATCAAATAAAACGAAAGGCTCAGTCGAAAG
ACTGGGCCTTTCGTTTTATCTGTTGTTTGTCGGTGAACGCTCTCCTGAGTAGGACAAATCCGCCGGGAGC
GGATTTGAACGTTGCGAAGCAACGGCCCGGAGGGTGGCGGGCAGGACGCCCGCCATAAACTGCCAGGCAT
CAAATTAAGCAGAAGGCCATCCTGACGGATGGCCTTTTTGCGTTTCTACAAACTCTTTTGTTTATTTTTC
TAAATACATTCAAATATGTATCCGCTCATGAGACAATAACCCTGATAAATGCTTCAATAATATTGAAAAA
GGAAGAGTATGAGTATTCAACATTTCCGTGTCGCCCTTATTCCCTTTTTTGCGGCATTTTGCCTTCCTGT
TTTTGCTCACCCAGAAACGCTGGTGAAAGTAAAAGATGCTGAAGATCAGTTGGGTGCACGAGTGGGTTAC
ATCGAACTGGATCTCAACAGCGGTAAGATCCTTGAGAGTTTTCGCCCCGAAGAACGTTTCCCAATGATGA
GCACTTTTAAAGTTCTGCTATGTGGCGCGGTATTATCCCGTGTTGACGCCGGGCAAGAGCAACTCGGTCG
CCGCATACACTATTCTCAGAATGACTTGGTTGAGTACTCACCAGTCACAGAAAAGCATCTTACGGATGGC
ATGACAGTAAGAGAATTATGCAGTGCTGCCATAACCATGAGTGATAACACTGCGGCCAACTTACTTCTGA
CAACGATCGGAGGACCGAAGGAGCTAACCGCTTTTTTGCACAACATGGGGGATCATGTAACTCGCCTTGA
TCGTTGGGAACCGGAGCTGAATGAAGCCATACCAAACGACGAGCGTGACACCACGATGCCTGTAGCAATG
GCAACAACGTTGCGCAAACTATTAACTGGCGAACTACTTACTCTAGCTTCCCGGCAACAATTAATAGACT
GGATGGAGGCGGATAAAGTTGCAGGACCACTTCTGCGCTCGGCCCTTCCGGCTGGCTGGTTTATTGCTGA
TAAATCTGGAGCCGGTGAGCGTGGGTCTCGCGGTATCATTGCAGCACTGGGGCCAGATGGTAAGCCCTCC
CGTATCGTAGTTATCTACACGACGGGGAGTCAGGCAACTATGGATGAACGAAATAGACAGATCGCTGAGA
TAGGTGCCTCACTGATTAAGCATTGGTAACTGTCAGACCAAGTTTACTCATATATACTTTAGATTGATT
[38 nt withheld, positions 4480-4517]
A
[37 nt withheld, positions 4519-4555]
ATTTTGTTAAAATTCGCGTTAAATTTTTGTTAAATCAGCTCATTTTTTAACCAATAGGCCGAAATCGGCA
AAATCCCTTATAAATCAAAAGAATAGCCCGAGATAGGGT
[37 nt withheld, positions 4665-4701]
AAAGAACGTGGACTCCAACGTCAAAGG
[141 nt withheld, positions 4729-4869]
G
[125 nt withheld, positions 4871-4995]
AAAGGATCTAGGTGAAGATCCTTTTTGATAATCTCATGACCAAAATCCCTTAACGTGAGTTTTCGTTCCA
CTGAGCGTCAGACCCCGTAGAAAAGATCAAAGGATCTTCTTGAGATCCTTTTTTTCTGCGCGTAATCTGC
TGCTTGCAAACAAAAAAACCACCGCTACCAGCGGTGGTTTGTTTGCCGGATCAAGAGCTACCAACTCTTT
TTCCGAAGGTAACTGGCTTCAGCAGAGCGCAGATACCAAATACTGTCCTTCTAGTGTAGCCGTAGTTAGG
CCACCACTTCAAGAACTCTGTAGCACCGCCTACATACCTCGCTCTGCTAATCCTGTTACCAGTGGCTGCT
GCCAGTGGCGATAAGTCGTGTCTTACCGGGTTGGACTCAAGACGATAGTTACCGGATAAGGCGCAGCGGT
CGGGCTGAACGGGGGGTTCGTGCACACAGCCCAGCTTGGAGCGAACGACCTACACCGAACTGAGATACCT
ACAGCGTGAGCTATGAGAAAGCGCCACGCTTCCCGAAGGGAGAAAGGCGGACAGGTATCCGGTAAGCGGC
AGGGTCGGAACAGGAGAGCGCACGAGGGAGCTTCCAGGGGGAAACGCCTGGTATCTTTATAGTCCTGTCG
GGTTTCGCCACCTCTGACTTGAGCGTCGATTTTTGTGATGCTCGTCAGGGGGGCGGAGCCTATGGAAAAA
CGCCAGCAACGCGGCCTTTTTACGGTTCCTGGCCTTTTGCTGGCCTTTTGCTCACATGTTCTTTCCTGCG
TTATCCCCTGATTCTGTGGATAACCGTATTACCGCCTTTGAGTGAGCTGATACCGCTCGCCGCAGCCGAA
CGACCGAGCGCAGCGAGTCAGTGAGCGAGGAAGCGGAAGAGCGCCTGATGCGGTATTTTCTCCTTACGCA
TCTGTGCGGTATTTCACACCGCATGTGGTGCACTCTCAGTACACCGCATGTGGTGCACTCTCAGTACAAT
CTGCTCTGATGCCGCATAGTTAAGCCAGTATACACTCCGCTATCGCTACGTGACTGGGTCATGGCTGCGC
CCCGACACCCGCCAACACCCGCTGACGCGCCCTGACGGGCTTGTCTGCTCCCGGCATCCGCTTACAGACA
AGCTGTGACCGTCTCCGGGAGCTGCATGTGTCAGAGGTTTTCACCGTCATCACCGAAACGCGCGAGGCAG
CTGCGGTAAAGCTCATCAGCGTGGTCGTGCAGCGATTCACAGATGTCTGCCTGTTCATCCGCGTCCAGCT
CGTTGAGTTTCTCCAGAAGCGTTAATGTCTGGCTTCTGATAAAGCGGGCCATGTTAAGGGCGGTTTTTTC
CTGTTTGGTCACTGATGCCTCCGTGTAAGGGGGATTTCTGTTCATGGGGGTAATGATACCGATGAAACGA
GAGAGGATGCTCACGATACGGGTTACTGATGATGAACATGCCCGGTTACTGGAACGTTGTGAGGGTAAAC
AACTGGCGGTATGGATGCGGCGGGACCAGAGAAAAATCACTCAGGGTCAATGCCAGCGCTTCGTTAATAC
AGATGTAGGTGTTCCACAGGGTAGCCAGCAGCATCCTGCGATGCAGATCCGGAACATAATGGTGCAGGGC
GCTGACTTCCGCGTTTCCAGACTTTACGAAACACGGAAACCGAAGACCATTCATGTTGTTGCTCAGGTCG
CAGACGTTTTGCAGCAGCAGTCGCTTCACGTTCGCTCGCGTATCGGTGATTCATTCTGCTAACCAGTAAG
GCAACCCCGCCAGCCTAGCCGGGTCCTCAACGACAGGAGCACGATCATGCGCACCCGTGGCCAGGACCCA
ACGCTGCCCGAAATTCCGACACCATCGAATGGTGCAAAACCTTTCGCGGTATGGCATGATAGCGCCCGGA
AGAGAGTCAATTCAGGGTGGTGAATGTGAAACCAGTAACGTTATACGATGTCGCAGAGTATGCCGGTGTC
TCTTATCAGACCGTTTCCCGCGTGGTGAACCAGGCCAGCCACGTTTCTGCGAAAACGCGGGAAAAAGTGG
AAGCGGCGATGGCGGAGCTGAATTACATTCCCAACCGCGTGGCACAACAACTGGCGGGCAAACAGTCGTT
GCTGATTGGCGTTGCCACCTCCAGTCTGGCCCTGCACGCGCCGTCGCAAATTGTCGCGGCGATTAAATCT
CGCGCCGATCAACTGGGTGCCAGCGTGGTGGTGTCGATGGTAGAACGAAGCGGCGTCGAAGCCTGTAAAG
CGGCGGTGCACAATCTTCTCGCGCAACGCGTCAGTGGGCTGATCATTAACTATCCGCTGGATGACCAGGA
TGCCATTGCTGTGGAAGCTGCCTGCACTAATGTTCCGGCGTTATTTCTTGATGTCTCTGACCAGACACCC
ATCAACAGTATTATTTTCTCCCATGAAGACGGTACGCGACTGGGCGTGGAGCATCTGGTCGCATTGGGTC
ACCAGCAAATCGCGCTGTTAGCGGGCCCATTAAGTTCTGTCTCGGCGCGTCTGCGTCTGGCTGGCTGGCA
TAAATATCTCACTCGCAATCAAATTCAGCCGATAGCGGAACGGGAAGGCGACTGGAGTGCCATGTCCGGT
TTTCAACAAACCATGCAAATGCTGAATGAGGGCATCGTTCCCACTGCGATGCTGGTTGCCAACGATCAGA
TGGCGCTGGGCGCAATGCGCGCCATTACCGAGTCCGGGCTGCGCGTTGGTGCGGATATCTCGGTAGTGGG
ATACGACGATACCGAAGACAGCTCATGTTATATCCCGCCGTTAACCACCATCAAACAGGATTTTCGCCTG
CTGGGGCAAACCAGCGTGGACCGCTTGCTGCAACTCTCTCAGGGCCAGGCGGTGAAGGGCAATCAGCTGT
TGCCCGTCTCACTGGTGAAAAGAAAAACCACCCTGGCGCCCAATACGCAAACCGCCTCTCCCCGCGCGTT
GGCCGATTCATTAATGCAGCTGGCACGACAGGTTTCCCGACTGGAAAGCGGGCAGTGAGCGCAACGCAAT
TAATGTAAGTTAGCTCACTCATTAGGCACAATTCTCATGTTTGACAGCTTATCATCGACTGCACGGTGCA
CCAATGCTTCTGGCGTCAGGCAGCCATCGGAAGCTGTGGTATGGCTGTGCAGGTCGTAAATCACTGCATA
ATTCGTGTCGCT
